>Addgene plasmid #237483 | CL20_MSCV-NUP98::NSD1-ires-GFP | addgene full sequence | sequence record 475541 | Addgene NGS Result
TTATGGCAGCACTGCATAATTCTCTTACTGTCATGCCATCCGTAAGATGCTTTTCTGTGACTGGTGAGTA
CTCAACCAAGTCATTCTGAGAATAGTGTATGCGGCGACCGAGTTGCTCTTGCCCGGCGTCAATACGGGAT
AATACCGCGCCACATAGCAGAACTTTAAAAGTGCTCATCATTGGAAAACGTTCTTCGGGGCGAAAACTCT
CAAGGATCTTACCGCTGTTGAGATCCAGTTCGATGTAACCCACTCGTGCACCCAACTGATCTTCAGCATC
TTTTACTTTCACCAGCGTTTCTGGGTGAGCAAAAACAGGAAGGCAAAATGCCGCAAAAAAGGGAATAAGG
GCGACACGGAAATGTTGAATACTCATACTCTTCCTTTTTCAATATTATTGAAGCATTTATCAGGGTTATT
GTCTCATGAGCGGATACATATTTGAATGTATTTAGAAAAATAAACAAATAGGGGTTCCGCGCACATTTCC
CCGAAAAGTGCCACCTGACGTCTAAGAAACCATTATTATCATGACATTAACCTATAAAAATAGGCGTATC
ACGAGGCCCTTTCGTCTCGCGCGTTTCGGTGATGACGGTGAAAACCTCTGACACATGCAGCTCCCGGAGA
CGGTCACAGCTTGTCTGTAAGCGGATGCCGGGAGCAGACAAGCCCGTCAGGGCGCGTCAGCGGGTGTTGG
CGGGTGTCGGGGCTGGCTTAACTATGCGGCATCAGAGCAGATTGTACTGAGAGTGCACCATATGCGGTGT
GAAATACCGCACAGATGCGTAAGGAGAAAATACCGCATCAGGCGCCATTCGCCATTCAGGCTGCGCAACT
GTTGGGAAGGGCGATCGGTGCGGGCCTCTTCGCTATTACGCCAGCTGGCGAAAGGGGGATGTGCTGCAAG
GCGATTAAGTTGGGTAACGCCAGGGTTTTCCCAGTCACGACGTTGTAAAACGACGGCGCAAGGAATGGTG
CATGCAAGGAGATGGCGCCCAACAGTCCCCCGGCCACGGGGCCTGCCACCATACCCACGCCGAAACAAGC
GCTCATGAGCCCGAAGTGGCGAGCCCGATCTTCCCCATCGGTGATGTCGGCGATATAGGCGCCAGCAACC
GCACCTGTGGCGCCGGTGATGCCGGCCACGATGCGTCCGGCGTAGAGGCGATTAGTCCAATTTGTTAAAG
ACAGGATATCAGTGGTCCAGGCTCTAGTTTTGACTCAACAATATCACCAGCTGAAGCCTATAGAGTACGA
GCCATAGATAAAATAAAAGATTTTATTTAGTCTCCAGAAAAAGGGGGGAATGAAAGACCCCACCTGTAGG
TTTGGCAAGCTAGCTTAAGTAACGCCATTTTGCAAGGCATGGAAAATACATAACTGAGAATAGAGAAGTT
CAGATCAAGGTTAGGAACAGAGAGACAGCAGAATATGGGCCAAACAGGATATCTGTGGTAAGCAGTTCCT
GCCCCGGCTCAGGGCCAAGAACAGATGGTCCCCAGATGCGGTCCCGCCCTCAGCAGTTTCTAGAGAACCA
TCAGATGTTTCCAGGGTGCCCCAAGGACCTGAAATGACCCTGTGCCTTATTTGAACTAACCAATCAGTTC
GCTTCTCGCTTCTGTTCGCGCGCTTCTGCTCCCCGAGCTCAATAAAAGAGCCCACAACCCCTCACTCGGC
GCGCCAGTCCTCCGATAGACTGCGTCGCCCGGGTACCCGTATTCCCAATAAAGCCTCTTGCTGTTTGCAT
CCGAATCGTGGACTCGCTGATCCTTGGGAGGGTCTCCTCAGATTGATTGACTGCCCACCTCGGGGGTCTT
TCATTTGGAGGTTCCACCGAGATTTGGAGACCCCTGCCCAGGGACCACCGACCCCCCCGCCGGGAGGTAA
GCTGGCCAGCGGTCGTTTCGTGTCTGTCTCTGTCTTTGTGCGTGTTTGTGCCGGCATCTAATGTTTGCGC
CTGCGTCTGTACTAGTTAGCTAACTAGCTCTGTATCTGGCGGACCCGTGGTGGAACTGACGAGTTCTGAA
CACCCGGCCGCAACCCTGGGAGACGTCCCAGGGACTTTGGGGGCCGTTTTTGTGGCCCGACCTGAGGAAG
GGAGTCGATGTGGAATCCGACCCCGTCAGGATATGTGGTTCTGGTAGGAGACGAGAACCTAAAACAGTTC
CCGCCTCCGTCTGAATTTTTGCTTTCGGTTTGGAACCGAAGCCGCGCGTCTTGTCTGCTGCAGCGCTGCA
GCATCGTTCTGTGTTGTCTCTGTCTGACTGTGTTTCTGTATTTGTCTGAAAATTAGGGCCAGACTGTTAC
CACTCCCTTAAGTTTGACCTTAGGTCACTGGAAAGATGTCGAGCGGATCGCTCACAACCAGTCGGTAGAT
GTCAAGAAGAGACGTTGGGTTACCTTCTGCTCTGCAGAATGGCCAACCTTTAACGTCGGATGGCCGCGAG
ACGGCACCTTTAACCGAGACCTCATCACCCAGGTTAAGATCAAGGTCTTTTCACCTGGCCCGCATGGACA
CCCAGACCAGGTCCCCTACATCGTGACCTGGGAAGCCTTGGCTTTTGACCCCCCTCCCTGGGTCAAGCCC
TTTGTACACCCTAAGCCTCCGCCTCCTCTTCCTCCATCCGCCCCGTCTCTCCCCCTTGAACCTCCTCGTT
CGACCCCGCCTCGATCCTCCCTTTATCCAGCCCTCACTCCTTCTCTAGGCGCCGGAATTAGATCTCTCGA
GGTTATCAAACAAGTTTGTACAAAAAAGCAGGCTCCGCGGCCGCCCCCTTCACCATGTTTAACAAATCAT
TTGGAACACCCTTTGGGGGTGGCACAGGTGGCTTTGGCACAACTTCAACATTTGGACAGAATACTGGCTT
TGGCACTACTAGTGGAGGGGCATTTGGAACATCTGCATTTGGTTCTAGCAACAATACTGGAGGCCTCTTT
GGAAATTCACAGACTAAACCAGGAGGATTGTTTGGAACCAGTTCATTTAGCCAGCCAGCTACCTCCACAA
GCACTGGCTTTGGGTTTGGTACGTCAACAGGAACAGCAAATACCTTGTTTGGAACTGCAAGCACAGGGAC
CAGTCTCTTCTCATCCCAAAACAATGCCTTTGCACAAAATAAACCAACTGGCTTTGGCAATTTTGGAACC
AGTACTAGCAGTGGAGGACTCTTTGGAACCACAAATACCACCTCTAATCCTTTTGGCAGCACATCTGGCT
CCCTCTTTGGGCCAAGTAGTTTTACAGCTGCTCCTACTGGGACTACTATTAAATTTAACCCTCCAACTGG
TACAGATACTATGGTCAAAGCTGGAGTTAGCACTAACATAAGTACCAAGCACCAGTGTATTACTGCTATG
AAAGAATATGAAAGCAAGTCACTAGAGGAACTTCGTTTAGAGGATTATCAGGCTAACAGGAAGGGCCCAC
AGAACCAGGTGGGAGCAGGTACCACAACTGGCTTGTTTGGGTCTTCTCCAGCCACTTCCAGCGCAACAGG
ACTCTTCAGCTCCTCCACCACTAATTCAGGCTTTGCATATGGTCAGAACAAAACTGCCTTTGGAACTAGT
ACAACTGGATTTGGAACAAATCCAGGTGGTCTCTTTGGCCAACAGAATCAGCAGACTACCAGCCTCTTCA
GCAAACCATTTGGCCAGGCTACAACCACCCAGAACACTGGCTTTTCCTTTGGTAATACCAGCACCATAGG
ACAGCCAAGCACCAACACCATGGGATTATTTGGAGTAACCCAAGCCTCACAGCCTGGAGGTCTTTTTGGG
ACAGCTACAAACACCAGCACTGGGACAGCATTTGGAACAGGAACAGGTCTCTTTGGGCAGACCAATACTG
GATTTGGTGCTGTTGGTTCGACCCTGTTTGGCAATAACAAGCTTACTACATTTGGAAGCAGCACAACCAG
TGCACCTTCATTTGGTACAACCAGTGGCGGGCTCTTTGGTTTTGGCACAAATACCAGTGGGAATAGTATT
TTTGGAAGTAAACCAGCACCTGGGACTCTTGGAACTGGGCTTGGTGCAGGATTTGGAACAGCTCTTGGTG
CTGGACAGGCATCTTTGTTTGGGAACAACCAACCTAAGATTGGAGGGCCTCTTGGTACAGGAGCCTTTGG
GGCCCCTGGATTTAATACTACGACAGCCACTTTGGGCTTTGGAGCCCCCCAGGCCCCAGTAGCTGTGCGG
TCAGAGAAGAAACGCCTTAGGAAGCCAAGCAAGTGGCTTTTGGAATATACAGAAGAATATGATCAGATAT
TTGCTCCTAAGAAAAAACAAAAGAAGGTACAGGAGCAGGTGCACAAGGTAAGTTCCCGCTGTGAAGAGGA
AAGCCTTCTAGCCCGAGGTCGATCTAGTGCTCAGAACAAGCAGGTGGACGAGAATTCTTTGATTTCAACC
AAAGAAGAGCCTCCAGTTCTTGAAAGGGAGGCTCCGTTTTTGGAGGGCCCCTTGGCTCAGTCAGAACTTG
GAGGTGGACATGCTGAGTTGCCGCAGCTGACCTTGTCTGTGCCTGTGGCTCCGGAAGTCTCTCCACGGCC
TGCCCTTGAGTCTGAGGAATTGCTAGTTAAAACGCCAGGAAATTATGAAAGTAAACGTCAAAGAAAACCA
ACTAAGAAACTTCTTGAATCCAATGATTTAGACCCTGGATTTATGCCCAAGAAGGGGGACCTTGGCCTTT
CTAAAAAGTGCTATGAAGCTGGTCACCTGGAGAATGGCATAACTGAATCTTGTGCCACATCTTATTCAAA
AGATTTTGGTGGAGGCACTACCAAGATATTTGACAAGCCAAGGAAGCGAAAACGACAGAGGCATGCTGCA
GCCAAGATGCAGTGTAAAAAAGTGAAAAATGATGACTCGTCAAAAGAGATTCCAGGCTCAGAGGGAGAAC
TAATGCCTCACAGGACGGCCACAAGCCCCAAGGAGACTGTTGAGGAAGGTGTAGAACACGATCCCGGGAT
GCCTGCCTCTAAAAAAATGCAGGGTGAACGCGGTGGAGGAGCTGCACTCAAGGAGAATGTCTGTCAGAAT
TGTGAAAAATTGGGTGAGCTGCTGTTATGTGAGGCTCAGTGCTGTGGGGCTTTCCACCTGGAGTGCCTTG
GATTGACTGAGATGCCAAGAGGAAAATTTATCTGCAATGAATGTCGCACAGGAATCCATACCTGTTTTGT
ATGTAAGCAGAGTGGGGAAGATGTTAAAAGGTGCCTTCTACCCTTGTGTGGAAAGTTTTACCATGAAGAG
TGTGTCCAGAAGTACCCACCCACTGTTATGCAGAACAAGGGCTTCCGGTGCTCCCTCCACATCTGTATAA
CCTGTCATGCTGCTAATCCAGCCAATGTTTCTGCATCTAAAGGTCGGTTGATGCGCTGTGTCCGCTGTCC
TGTGGCATACCACGCCAATGACTTTTGCCTGGCTGCTGGGTCAAAGATCCTTGCATCTAATAGTATCATC
TGCCCTAATCACTTTACCCCTAGGCGGGGCTGCCGAAATCATGAGCATGTTAATGTTAGCTGGTGCTTTG
TGTGCTCAGAAGGAGGCAGCCTTCTGTGCTGTGATTCTTGCCCTGCTGCTTTTCATCGTGAATGCCTGAA
CATTGATATCCCTGAAGGAAACTGGTATTGCAATGACTGTAAAGCAGGCAAAAAGCCACACTACAGGGAG
ATTGTCTGGGTAAAAGTTGGACGATACAGGTGGTGGCCAGCTGAGATCTGCCATCCTCGAGCTGTTCCTT
CCAACATTGATAAGATGAGACATGATGTGGGAGAGTTCCCAGTCCTCTTTTTTGGATCTAATGACTATTT
GTGGACTCACCAGGCCCGAGTCTTCCCTTACATGGAGGGTGACGTGAGCAGCAAGGATAAGATGGGCAAA
GGAGTGGATGGGACATATAAAAAAGCTCTTCAGGAAGCTGCAGCAAGGTTTGAGGAATTAAAGGCCCAAA
AAGAGCTAAGACAGCTGCAGGAAGACCGAAAGAATGACAAGAAGCCACCACCTTATAAACATATAAAGGT
AAACCGTCCTATTGGCAGGGTACAGATCTTCACTGCAGACTTATCTGAAATACCCCGTTGCAACTGTAAA
GCTACTGATGAGAACCCCTGTGGGATAGACTCTGAATGCATCAACCGCATGCTGCTCTATGAGTGCCACC
CCACAGTGTGTCCTGCCGGAGGGCGCTGTCAAAACCAGTGCTTTTCCAAGCGCCAATATCCAGAGGTTGA
AATTTTCCGCACATTACAGCGGGGTTGGGGTCTACGGACAAAAACAGATATTAAAAAGGGTGAATTTGTG
AATGAGTATGTGGGTGAGCTTATAGATGAAGAAGAATGCAGAGCTCGAATTCGCTATGCTCAAGAACATG
ATATCACTAATTTCTATATGCTCACCCTAGACAAAGACCGAATCATTGATGCTGGTCCCAAAGGAAACTA
TGCTCGGTTCATGAATCATTGCTGCCAGCCCAACTGTGAAACACAGAAGTGGTCTGTGAATGGAGATACC
CGTGTAGGCCTTTTTGCACTAAGTGACATTAAAGCAGGCACTGAACTTACCTTCAACTACAACCTAGAAT
GTCTTGGGAATGGAAAGACTGTTTGCAAATGTGGAGCCCCGAACTGCAGTGGCTTCTTGGGTGTAAGGCC
AAAGAATCAACCCATTGCCACGGAAGAAAAGTCAAAGAAATTCAAGAAGAAGCAACAGGGAAAGCGCAGG
ACCCAGGGTGAAATCACAAAGGAGCGAGAAGATGAGTGTTTTAGTTGTGGGGATGCTGGCCAGCTCGTCT
CCTGCAAGAAACCAGGCTGCCCAAAAGTTTACCACGCAGACTGTCTCAATCTGACCAAGCGACCAGCAGG
GAAATGGGAATGTCCGTGGCATCAGTGTGACATCTGCGGGAAGGAAGCAGCCTCCTTCTGTGAGATGTGC
CCCAGCTCCTTTTGTAAGCAGCATCGAGAAGGGATGCTTTTCATTTCCAAACTGGATGGGCGTCTGTCTT
GTACTGAGCATGACCCCTGTGGGCCCAATCCTCTGGAACCTGGGGAGATCCGTGAGTATGTGCCTCCCCC
AGTACCGCTGCCTCCAGGGCCAAGCACTCACCTGGCAGAGCAATCAACAGGAATGGCTGCTCAGGCACCC
AAAATGTCAGATAAACCTCCTGCTGACACCAACCAGATGCTGTCGCTCTCCAAAAAAGCTCTGGCAGGGA
CTTGTCAGAGGCCATTGCTACCTGAAAGACCTCTTGAGAGAACTGACTCCAGGCCCCAGCCTTTAGATAA
GGTCAGAGACCTCGCTGGGTCAGGGACCAAATCCCAATCCTTGGTTTCCAGCCAGAGGCCACTGGACAGG
CCACCAGCAGTGGCAGGACCAAGACCCCAGCTAAGCGACAAACCCTCTCCAGTGACCAGCCCAAGCTCCT
CACCCTCAGTCAGGTCCCAACCACTGGAAAGACCTCTGGGGACGGCTGACCCAAGGCTGGATAAATCCAT
AGGTGCTGCCAGCCCAAGGCCCCAGTCACTGGAGAAAACCTCAGTTCCCACTGGCCTGAGACTTCCGCCG
CCAGACAGACTGCTCATTACTAGCAGTCCCAAACCCCAGACTTCAGACAGGCCTACTGACAAACCCCATG
CCTCTTTGTCCCAGAGACTCCCACCTCCTGAGAAAGTACTATCAGCTGTGGTCCAGACCCTTGTAGCTAA
AGAAAAAGCACTGAGGCCTGTGGACCAGAATACTCAGTCAAAAAATAGAGCTGCTTTGGTGATGGATCTC
ATAGACCTAACTCCTCGCCAGAAGGAGCGGGCAGCTTCACCTCATCAGGTCACACCACAGGCTGATGAGA
AGATGCCAGTGTTGGAGTCAAGTTCATGGCCTGCCAGCAAAGGTCTGGGGCATATGCCGAGAGCTGTTGA
GAAAGGCTGTGTGTCAGATCCTCTTCAGACATCTGGGAAAGCAGCAGCCCCTTCAGAGGACCCCTGGCAA
GCTGTTAAATCACTCACCCAGGCCAGACTTCTTTCTCAGCCTCCTGCCAAGGCCTTTTTATATGAGCCAA
CAACTCAGGCCTCAGGAAGAGCTTCTGCAGGGGCTGAGCAGACCCCAGGGCCTCTTAGCCAATCCCCGGG
CCTGGTGAAGCAGGCGAAGCAGATGGTCGGAGGCCAGCAACTACCTGCACTTGCCGCCAAGAGTGGGCAA
TCTTTTAGGTCTCTCGGGAAGGCCCCAGCCTCCCTCCCCACTGAAGAAAAGAAGTTGGTAACCACAGAGC
AAAGTCCCTGGGCCCTGGGAAAAGCCTCATCACGGGCAGGGCTCTGGCCCATAGTGGCTGGACAGACACT
GGCACAGTCTTGCTGGTCTGCTGGGAGCACACAGACATTGGCACAGACTTGCTGGTCTCTTGGAAGAGGG
CAAGACCCCAAACCAGAGCAAAATACACTTCCAGCTCTTAACCAGGCTCCTTCCAGTCACAAGTGTGCAG
AATCAGAACAGAAGTAGAAGGGTGGGCGCGCCGACCCAGCTTTCTTGTACAAAGTGGTTCGATAACGAAT
TCCGCCCCCCCCCCCTAACGTTACTGGCCGAAGCCGCTTGGAATAAGGCCGGTGTGCGTTTGTCTATATG
TTATTTTCCACCATATTGCCGTCTTTTGGCAATGTGAGGGCCCGGAAACCTGGCCCTGTCTTCTTGACGA
GCATTCCTAGGGGTCTTTCCCCTCTCGCCAAAGGAATGCAAGGTCTGTTGAATGTCGTGAAGGAAGCAGT
TCCTCTGGAAGCTTCTTGAAGACAAACAACGTCTGTAGCGACCCTTTGCAGGCAGCGGAACCCCCCACCT
GGCGACAGGTGCCTCTGCGGCCAAAAGCCACGTGTATAAGATACACCTGCAAAGGCGGCACAACCCCAGT
GCCACGTTGTGAGTTGGATAGTTGTGGAAAGAGTCAAATGGCTCTCCTCAAGCGTATTCAACAAGGGGCT
GAAGGATGCCCAGAAGGTACCCCATTGTATGGGATCTGATCTGGGGCCTCGGTGCACATGCTTTACATGT
GTTTAGTCGAGGTTAAAAAAACGTCTAGGCCCCCCGAACCACGGGGACGTGGTTTTCCTTTGAAAAACAC
GATGATAATATGGCCACAACCATGGTGAGCAAGGGCGAGGAGCTGTTCACCGGGGTGGTGCCCATCCTGG
TCGAGCTGGACGGCGACGTAAACGGCCACAAGTTCAGCGTGTCTGGCGAGGGCGAGGGCGATGCCACCTA
CGGCAAGCTGACCCTGAAGTTCATCTGCACCACCGGCAAGCTGCCCGTGCCCTGGCCCACCCTCGTGACC
ACCCTGACCTACGGCGTGCAGTGCTTCAGCCGCTACCCCGACCACATGAAGCAGCACGACTTCTTCAAGT
CCGCCATGCCCGAAGGCTACGTCCAGGAGCGCACCATCTTCTTCAAGGACGACGGCAACTACAAGACCCG
CGCCGAGGTGAAGTTCGAGGGCGACACCCTGGTGAACCGCATCGAGCTGAAGGGCATCGACTTCAAGGAG
GACGGCAACATCCTGGGGCACAAGCTGGAGTACAACTACAACAGCCACAACGTCTATATCATGGCCGACA
AGCAGAAGAACGGCATCAAGGCGAACTTCAAGATCCGCCACAACATCGAGGACGGCAGCGTGCAGCTCGC
CGACCACTACCAGCAGAACACCCCCATCGGCGACGGCCCCGTGCTGCTGCCCGACAACCACTACCTGAGC
ACCCAGTCCGCCCTGAGCAAAGACCCCAACGAGAAGCGCGATCACATGGTCCTGCTGGAGTTCGTGACCG
CCGCCGGGATCACTCTCGGCATGGACGAGCTGTACAAGTAATGAATTAATTAAGAATTATCAAGCTTATC
GATACCGTCGACCTGCAGCCAAGCTTATCGATAAAATAAAAGATTTTATTTAGTCTCCAGAAAAAGGGGG
GAATGAAAGACCCCACCTGTAGGTTTGGCAAGCTAGCTTAAGTAACGCCATTTTGCAAGGCATGGAAAAT
ACATAACTGAGAATAGAGAAGTTCAGATCAAGGTTAGGAACAGAGAGACAGCAGAATATGGGCCAAACAG
GATATCTGTGGTAAGCAGTTCCTGCCCCGGCTCAGGGCCAAGAACAGATGGTCCCCAGATGCGGTCCCGC
CCTCAGCAGTTTCTAGAGAACCATCAGATGTTTCCAGGGTGCCCCAAGGACCTGAAATGACCCTGTGCCT
TATTTGAACTAACCAATCAGTTCGCTTCTCGCTTCTGTTCGCGCGCTTCTGCTCCCCGAGCTCAATAAAA
GAGCCCACAACCCCTCACTCGGCGCGCCAGTCCTCCGATAGACTGCGTCGCCCGGGTACCCGTGTATCCA
ATAAACCCTCTTGCAGTTGCATCCGACTTGTGGTCTCGCTGTTCCTTGGGAGGGTCTCCTCTGAGTGATT
GACTACCCGTCAGCGGGGGTCTTTCATGGGTAACAGTTTCTTGAAGTTGGAGAACAACATTCTGAGGGTA
GGAGTCGAATATTAAGTAATCCTGACTCAATTAGCCACTGTTTTGAATCCACATACTCCAATACTCCTGA
AATAGTTCATTATGGACAGCGCAGAAAGAGCTGGGGAGAATTGTGAAATTGTTATCCGCTCACAATTCCA
CACAACATACGAGCCGGAAGCATAAAGTGTAAAGCCTGGGGTGCCTAATGAGTGAGCTAACTCACATTAA
TTGCGTTGCGCTCACTGCCCGCTTTCCAGTCGGGAAACCTGTCGTGCCAGCTGCATTAATGAATCGGCCA
ACGCGCGGGGAGAGGCGGTTTGCGTATTGGGCGCTCTTCCGCTTCCTCGCTCACTGACTCGCTGCGCTCG
GTCGTTCGGCTGCGGCGAGCGGTATCAGCTCACTCAAAGGCGGTAATACGGTTATCCACAGAATCAGGGG
ATAACGCAGGAAAGAACATGTGAGCAAAAGGCCAGCAAAAGGCCAGGAACCGTAAAAAGGCCGCGTTGCT
GGCGTTTTTCCATAGGCTCCGCCCCCCTGACGAGCATCACAAAAATCGACGCTCAAGTCAGAGGTGGCGA
AACCCGACAGGACTATAAAGATACCAGGCGTTTCCCCCTGGAAGCTCCCTCGTGCGCTCTCCTGTTCCGA
CCCTGCCGCTTACCGGATACCTGTCCGCCTTTCTCCCTTCGGGAAGCGTGGCGCTTTCTCATAGCTCACG
CTGTAGGTATCTCAGTTCGGTGTAGGTCGTTCGCTCCAAGCTGGGCTGTGTGCACGAACCCCCCGTTCAG
CCCGACCGCTGCGCCTTATCCGGTAACTATCGTCTTGAGTCCAACCCGGTAAGACACGACTTATCGCCAC
TGGCAGCAGCCACTGGTAACAGGATTAGCAGAGCGAGGTATGTAGGCGGTGCTACAGAGTTCTTGAAGTG
GTGGCCTAACTACGGCTACACTAGAAGAACAGTATTTGGTATCTGCGCTCTGCTGAAGCCAGTTACCTTC
GGAAAAAGAGTTGGTAGCTCTTGATCCGGCAAACAAACCACCGCTGGTAGCGGTGGTTTTTTTGTTTGCA
AGCAGCAGATTACGCGCAGAAAAAAAGGATCTCAAGAAGATCCTTTGATCTTTTCTACGGGGTCTGACGC
TCAGTGGAACGAAAACTCACGTTAAGGGATTTTGGTCATGAGATTATCAAAAAGGATCTTCACCTAGATC
CTTTTAAATTAAAAATGAAGTTTTAAATCAATCTAAAGTATATATGAGTAAACTTGGTCTGACAGTTACC
AATGCTTAATCAGTGAGGCACCTATCTCAGCGATCTGTCTATTTCGTTCATCCATAGTTGCCTGACTCCC
CGTCGTGTAGATAACTACGATACGGGAGGGCTTACCATCTGGCCCCAGTGCTGCAATGATACCGCGAGAC
CCACGCTCACCGGCTCCAGATTTATCAGCAATAAACCAGCCAGCCGGAAGGGCCGAGCGCAGAAGTGGTC
CTGCAACTTTATCCGCCTCCATCCAGTCTATTAATTGTTGCCGGGAAGCTAGAGTAAGTAGTTCGCCAGT
TAATAGTTTGCGCAACGTTGTTGCCATTGCTACAGGCATCGTGGTGTCACGCTCGTCGTTTGGTATGGCT
TCATTCAGCTCCGGTTCCCAACGATCAAGGCGAGTTACATGATCCCCCATGTTGTGCAAAAAAGCGGTTA
GCTCCTTCGGTCCTCCGATCGTTGTCAGAAGTAAGTTGGCCGCAGTGTTATCACTCATGG
Features (pLannotate 1.2.2; 23 found; start..end, strand, type, name):
    377..481     -  promoter       AmpR promoter: bla
    576..611     +  CDS            rop (fragment): Rop protein, which maintains plasmids at low copy number; rop
    713..812     +  misc_feature   bom (fragment): basis of mobility region from pBR322
    818..967     -  CDS            lacZα (fragment): LacZα fragment of β-galactosidase; lacZ fragment
    967..1168    -  CDS            TcR (fragment): tetracycline efflux protein; tet; confers resistance to tetracycline
   1169..1267    +  CDS            env (fragment): murine leukemia virus gPr80 envelope polyprotein precursor; env; proteolytically cleaved into gp70SU and p15TM subunits
   1309..1825    +  LTR            5' LTR: 5' long terminal repeat from murine embryonic stem cell virus
   1889..2230    +  misc_feature   MESV Ψ: packaging signal of murine embryonic stem cell virus
   2297..2713    +  CDS            gag (truncated): truncated Moloney murine leukemia virus (MMLV) gag gene lacking the start codon
   2740..2764    +  protein_bind   attB1: mutant version of attB; recombination site for the Gateway® BP reaction BP Clonase™
   2785..4194    +  CDS            NUP98 (fragment): NUP98_HUMAN - Also known as ADAR2. Experimental evidence at protein level: Swiss-Prot protein existence level 1. (Microbial infection) Binds HIV-1 capsid-nucleocapsid (HIV-1 CA-NC) complexes and may thereby promote the integration of the virus in the host nucleus (in vitro) (PubMed:23523133). Binding affinity to HIV-1 CA-NC complexes bearing the capsid change ASN-74-ASP is reduced (in vitro) (PubMed:23523133). From Homo sapiens (Human).
   4177..8484    +  CDS            NSD1 (fragment): NSD1_HUMAN - Also known as ARA267, KMT3B. Experimental evidence at protein level: Swiss-Prot protein existence level 1. Histone methyltransferase that dimethylates Lys-36 of histone H3 (H3K36me2). Transcriptional intermediary factor capable of both negatively or positively influencing transcription, depending on the cellular context. From Homo sapiens (Human).
   8504..8528    -  protein_bind   attB2: mutant version of attB; recombination site for the Gateway® BP reaction BP Clonase™
   8646..9108    +  misc_feature   IRES: internal ribosome entry site (IRES) of the encephalomyocarditis virus (EMCV)
   9122..9841    +  CDS            EGFP: the original enhanced GFP (Yang et al., 1996) mammalian codon-optimized
   9858..9884    +  misc_feature   MCS (fragment): pBluescript multiple cloning site
   9943..10457   +  LTR            3' LTR: 3' long terminal repeat from murine embryonic stem cell virus
  10617..10639   -  protein_bind   lac operator (fragment): The lac repressor binds to the lac operator to inhibit transcription in E. coli. This inhibition can be relieved by adding lactose or isopropyl-β-D-thiogalactopyranoside (IPTG). lac repressor encoded by lacI
  10643..10673   -  promoter       lac promoter: promoter for the E. coli lac operon
  10688..10709   -  protein_bind   CAP binding site: CAP binding activates transcription in the presence of cAMP. E. coli catabolite activator protein
  10722..10814   -  CDS            lacI (fragment): lac repressor; lacI; The lac repressor binds to the lac operator to inhibit transcription in E. coli. This inhibition can be relieved by adding lactose or isopropyl-β-D-thiogalactopyranoside (IPTG).
  10997..11585   -  rep_origin     ori: high-copy-number ColE1/pMB1/pBR322/pUC origin of replication
  11756..376     -  CDS            AmpR (across the origin): β-lactamase; bla; confers resistance to ampicillin, carbenicillin, and related antibiotics
