[The description below was written by a language model from this plasmid's Addgene catalogue record and pLannotate feature annotations shown in this document.]
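Description:
CL20_MSCV-NUP98::NSD1-ires-GFP is a 12.2 kb gammaretroviral expression plasmid built on the backbone recorded as CL20 and used to deliver the human leukemia-associated fusion NUP98::NSD1 into mammalian cells. In bacteria it is maintained through a high-copy ColE1/pUC-type origin and selected with ampicillin via the β-lactamase gene and its promoter. The remaining bacterial annotations (short pieces of rop, bom, lacZα, TcR, lacI and lac promoter/operator elements) are small remnants of earlier cloning vectors and not functional cassettes.

The transferable unit is flanked by 5' and 3' long terminal repeats of murine embryonic stem cell virus, consistent with the MSCV promoter listed in the record: the 5' LTR drives transcription of the viral genome and the insert. Downstream lie the Ψ packaging signal and a truncated gag segment lacking its start codon, which together promote encapsidation of the RNA when gag, pol and env are supplied in trans by a packaging system. The fusion open reading frame sits between attB1 and attB2 sites left by Gateway cloning. It joins a NUP98 fragment of about 1.4 kb to an NSD1 fragment of about 4.3 kb; NSD1 is an H3K36 dimethylating histone methyltransferase. An EMCV IRES followed by EGFP makes the transcript bicistronic, so that fluorescence marks transduced cells expressing the fusion. No mammalian drug-selection marker is annotated, so GFP is the only marker for identifying or sorting transduced cells. The associated publication concerns histone acetyltransferase complex dependencies in NUP98-rearranged acute myeloid leukemia, which suggests the construct was used to model this oncofusion.
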