Addgene plasmid #237483: CL20_MSCV-NUP98::NSD1-ires-GFP
Purpose: Express NUP98::NSD1 in bicistronic retroviral vector
Depositing lab: Charles Mullighan. Depositing organization: St. Jude Children's Research Hospital. Publication: KAT6A and KAT7 Histone Acetyltransferase Complexes Are Molecular Dependencies and Therapeutic Targets in NUP98-Rearranged Acute Myeloid Leukemia. Michmerhuizen NL, Heikamp EB, Iacobucci I, Umeda M, Arthur B, Mishra V, Park CS, Di Giacomo D, Hiltenbrand R, Gao Q, Radko-Juettner S, Lott J, Martucci C, Subramanyam V, Hatton C, Wenge DV, Baviskar P, Portola P, Claquin A, Chandra B, Baggett DW, Khalighifar A, Huang H, Zhou P, Long L, Shi H, Sun Y, Papachristou EK, Sekhar Reddy Chilamakuri C, de Luna Vitorino FN, Gongora JM, Wu H, Pounds SB, Janke LJ, Kentsis A, D'Santos CS, Garcia BA, Kriwacki RW, Chi H, Klco JM, Armstrong SA, Mullighan CG. Cancer Discov. 2025 Jun 19. doi: 10.1158/2159-8290.CD-24-1772. PubMed 40536430.
Backbone
  Vector backbone: CL20
  Vector type: Mammalian Expression, Retroviral
Growth in bacteria
  Bacterial resistance: Ampicillin, 100 μg/mL
  Growth temperature: 37°C
  Growth strain: NEB Stable
  Copy number: High Copy
Gene/Insert
  Gene/Insert name: NUP98::NSD1
  Species: H. sapiens (human)
  Entrez Gene: NUP98 (a.k.a. ADIR2, NUP196, NUP96, Nup98-96); NSD1 (a.k.a. ARA267, KMT3B, SOTOS, SOTOS1, STO)
  Promoter: MSCV
  Cloning method: Gateway Cloning
Terms and licenses: Academic/Nonprofit Terms; Industry Terms: Not Available to Industry
How to cite: CL20_MSCV-NUP98::NSD1-ires-GFP was a gift from Charles Mullighan (Addgene plasmid # 237483 ; http://n2t.net/addgene:237483 ; RRID:Addgene_237483)
